Addgene plasmid #25782: pGEM-T-easy Sox17b
Depositing lab: Edward De Robertis. Depositing organization: University of California, Los Angeles (UCLA). Publication: The Xenopus homologue of Bicaudal-C is a localized maternal mRNA that can induce endoderm formation. Wessely O, De Robertis EM. Development. 2000 May . 127(10):2053-62. PubMed 10769230.
Backbone
  Vector backbone: pGEM-T Easy
  Backbone manufacturer: Promega
  Backbone size w/o insert (bp): 3015
  Vector type: Mammalian Expression
Growth in bacteria
  Bacterial resistance: Ampicillin, 100 μg/mL
  Growth temperature: 37°C
  Growth strain: DH5alpha
  Copy number: High Copy
Gene/Insert
  Gene/Insert name: Sox 17b (alt name: Sox17b)
  Species: X. laevis (frog)
  Entrez Gene: sox17b.1 (a.k.a. Sox17beta, XSox17beta, Xsox17, sox17, sox17-beta, sox17b, sox17b.1-a, tSox17beta, xsox17-beta)
  Cloning method: Restriction Enzyme; 5′ cloning site ApaI (unknown if destroyed)
  Sequencing primers: 5′ T7; 3′ SP6
Terms and licenses: Academic/Nonprofit Terms; Industry Terms: Not Available to Industry
Depositor comments: For antisense RNA cut with ApaI, transcribe with SP6
How to cite: pGEM-T-easy Sox17b was a gift from Edward De Robertis (Addgene plasmid # 25782 ; http://n2t.net/addgene:25782 ; RRID:Addgene_25782)
