[The description below was written by a language model from this plasmid's Addgene catalogue record.]
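Description:
pGEM-T-easy Sox17b is a small, high-copy bacterial cloning plasmid built on the commercial pGEM-T Easy backbone (about 3 kb without insert), carrying a Xenopus laevis Sox17b (sox17b.1, also called Sox17beta) insert. It is propagated in E. coli under ampicillin selection. The catalogue lists the vector type as mammalian expression, but pGEM-T Easy is generally known as a PCR-product cloning and in vitro transcription vector with no mammalian promoter. The record itself names no eukaryotic regulatory elements, so that classification should be treated with caution. The record does not state the insert's size, or whether it is the full coding sequence or a fragment. No feature table is provided.

The functionally important parts are the opposing T7 and SP6 bacteriophage promoters flanking the cloning site. These also serve as the 5′ and 3′ sequencing primer sites. The depositor's note says that linearising with ApaI and transcribing with SP6 polymerase yields antisense RNA, which implies the insert is in the sense orientation relative to T7. ApaI is also listed as the 5′ cloning site, though whether it was preserved is recorded as unknown.

Sox17b encodes a Sox-family transcription factor widely used as an endoderm marker in frog embryos. The associated publication concerns endoderm induction by a localized maternal mRNA in Xenopus. The plasmid therefore appears to be a template for antisense riboprobes that detect Sox17b transcripts, for example by in situ hybridisation, although the record does not name the assay.
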