>Addgene plasmid #25782 | pGEM-T-easy Sox17b | addgene partial sequence | sequence record 30758 | 25782 with T7
TGGCGGCCGCGGGAATTCGATTACTAATCGCTGCTAATCACCACAGCACTCCGAATCATGAGCAGCCCGG
ACTGCGGCTACTCCAGCGACGATCAGATTCAGGGAAGCTGCTCAGTGCCGATGATGATGGGCCAGTATCA
ATGGACCGAACCCCTGACCGTGTTTCAGGACCTCAAACCCAAGAGGGATGAAGGATCTGCCGATTCCAGA
AGCAAAGCCGAGGGTCGGATCCGCCGACCCATGAATGCCTTTATGGTGTGGGCAAAGGACGAGCGCAAGA
GGCTGGCGCAACAGAACCCCGACCTGCACAACGCCGAGCTCAGCAAGATGCTTGGTAAATCATGGAAATC
CCTTACTCTGGCAACTAAACGCCCCTTTGTGGAAGAAGCTGAGAGGCTGAGGGTGCAGCATATCCAGGAC
TATCCTGATTACAAATACAGACCCCGCAGGAAGAAGCAGGTGAAGAGGATGAAGAGGGAAGAGGATGGAT
TCCTTCCCAGTGCAAACTTCCCAGGATCTCAGATAATGGACAACAATGTCATGGTAGGAGAGAACTATAG
GATGCAGTATTCTGCGCAGAACCACCAGCAGAACCAACTCCCACCAGCAGGCTACTTTGAGGGCCACAAC
TCAATTGGATACTATTACAGAGATTACAGTGTACCCAACTACCACATTTCCCAGAACAGCTCTGGCTACG
ACAGCCCCCCTGCACAAGATGAGTACCAAGCATTGTCTTACAGTTTCAACAGCAGCTATATGCCCTACCA
GCAGAATGCTACTACCCCAGTGATGGG
